Addgene plasmid #69004: pcDNA3 p53 S15A
Purpose: mammalian expression of human p53 S15A mutant.
Depositing lab: David Meek. Depositing organization: University of Dundee. Publication: Critical role for p53-serine 15 phosphorylation in stimulating transactivation at p53-responsive promoters. Loughery J, Cox M, Smith LM, Meek DW. Nucleic Acids Res. 2014 Jul;42(12):7666-80. doi: 10.1093/nar/gku501. Epub 2014 Jun 13. PubMed 24928858.
Backbone
  Vector backbone: pcDNA3
  Backbone manufacturer: Invitrogen
  Vector type: Mammalian Expression
  Selectable markers: Neomycin (select with G418)
Growth in bacteria
  Bacterial resistance: Ampicillin, 100 μg/mL
  Growth temperature: 37°C
  Growth strain: DH5alpha
  Copy number: High Copy
Gene/Insert
  Gene/Insert name: p53
  Species: H. sapiens (human)
  Mutation: S15A
  Entrez Gene: TP53 (a.k.a. BCC7, BMFS5, LFS1, P53, TRP53)
  Promoter: CMV
  Cloning method: Unknown
  Sequencing primers: 5′ CMV-F; 3′ BGH-rev
Terms and licenses: Academic/Nonprofit Terms; Industry Terms: Not Available to Industry
How to cite: pcDNA3 p53 S15A was a gift from David Meek (Addgene plasmid # 69004 ; http://n2t.net/addgene:69004 ; RRID:Addgene_69004)
