[The description below was written by a language model from this plasmid's Addgene catalogue record.]
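Description:
pcDNA3 p53 S15A is a mammalian expression plasmid built on the Invitrogen pcDNA3 backbone and carrying human TP53 (p53) with a serine-to-alanine substitution at residue 15. It is maintained in E. coli as a high-copy plasmid under ampicillin selection. For work in mammalian cells it carries a neomycin resistance marker, so transfected cells can be selected with G418 to obtain stable lines as well as being used for transient expression.

Expression of the p53 insert is driven by the CMV promoter, a strong constitutive promoter active in a wide range of mammalian cell types. The listed 3′ sequencing primer anneals in the bovine growth hormone polyadenylation region, consistent with the standard pcDNA3 arrangement in which the insert sits between the CMV promoter and the BGH terminator. No epitope tag or reporter fusion is recorded, and the cloning method and sites used to insert the gene are not stated. No feature table accompanies the entry, so other backbone elements cannot be confirmed from the record itself.

Replacing Ser15 with alanine removes the hydroxyl group that would be phosphorylated, giving a non-phosphorylatable p53 at this N-terminal site. The associated study concerns the role of serine 15 phosphorylation in stimulating transactivation at p53-responsive promoters. The construct is therefore suited to comparing the mutant with wild-type p53 in assays of transcriptional activity and target gene induction.
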