>Addgene plasmid #69004 | pcDNA3 p53 S15A | addgene partial sequence | sequence record 122264 | CMV-F 5'-CGCAAATGGGCGGTAGGCGTG-3'
ACTAGAGAACCCACTGCTTACTGGCTTATCGAAATTAATACGACTCACTATAGGGAGACCCAAGCTTGGT
ACCGAGCTCGGATCCACTAGTAACGGCCGCCAGTGTGCTGGAATTCGGCTTATGGAGGAGCCGCAGTCAG
ATCCTAGCGTCGAGCCCCCGCTAGCTCAGGAAACATTTTCAGACCTATGGAAACTACTTCCTGAAAACAA
CGTTCTGTCCCCCTTGCCGTCCCAAGCAATGGATGATTTGATGCTGTCCCCGGACGATATTGAACAATGG
TTCACTGAAGACCCAGGTCCAGATGAAGCTCCCAGAATGCCAGAGGCTGCTCCCCCCGTGGCCCCTGCAC
CAGCAGCTCCTACACCGGCGGCCCCTGCACCAGCCCCCTCCTGGCCCCTGTCATCTTCTGTCCCTTCCCA
GAAAACCTACCAGGGCAGCTACGGTTTCCGTCTGGGCTTCTTGCATTCTGGGACAGCCAAGTCTGTGACT
TGCACGTACTCCCCTGCCCTCAACAAGATGTTTTGCCAACTGGCCAAGACCTGCCCTGTGCAGCTGTGGG
TTGATTCCACACCCCCGCCCGGCACCCGCGTCCGCGCCATGGCCATCTACAAGCAGTCACAGCACATGAC
GGAGGTTGTGAGGCGCTGCCCCCACCATGAGCGCTGCTCAGATAGCGATGGTCTGGCCCCTCCTCAGCAT
CTTATCCGAGTGGAAGGAAATTTGCGTGTGGAGTATTTGGATGACAGAAACACTTTTCGACATAGTGTGG
TGGTGCCCTATGAGCCGCCTGAGGTTGGCTCTGACTGTACCACCATCCACTACAACTACATGTGTAACAG
TTCCTGCATGGGCGGCATGAACCGGAGGCCCATCCTCACCATCATCACACTGGAAGACTCCAGTGGTAAT
CTACTGGGACGGAACAGCTTTGAGGTGCGTGTTTGTGCCTGTCCTGGGAGAGACCGGCGCACAGAGGAAG
AGAATCTCCGCAAGAAA
