>Addgene plasmid #69004 | pcDNA3 p53 S15A | addgene partial sequence | sequence record 122271 | BGH-rev 5'-TAGAAGGCACAGTCGAGG-3'
ACTATAGAATAGGGCCCTCTAGATGCATGCTCGAGCGCCCGGGAGTGTGATGGATATCTGCAGAATTCGG
CTTTCTAGATCAGTCTGAGTCAGGCCCTTCTGTCTTGAACATGAGTTTTTTATGGCGGGAGGTAGACTGA
CCCTTTTTGGACTTCAGGTGGCTGGAGTGAGCCCTGCTCCCCCCTGGCTCCTTCCCAGCCTGGGCATCCT
TGAGTTCCAAGGCCTCATTCAGCTCTCGGAACATCTCGAAGCGCTCACGCCCACGGATCTGAAGGGTGAA
ATATTCTCCATCCAGTGGTTTCTTCTTTGGCTGGGGAGAGGAGCTGGTGTTGTTGGGCAGTGCTCGCTTA
GTGCTCCCTGGGGGCAGCTCGTGGTGAGGCTCCCCTTTCTTGCGGAGATTCTCTTCCTCTGTGCGCCGGT
CTCTCCCAGGACAGGCACAAACACGCACCTCAAAGCTGTTCCGTCCCAGTAGATTACCACTGGAGTCTTC
CAGTGTGATGATGGTGAGGATGGGCCTCCGGTTCATGCCGCCCATGCAGGAACTGTTACACATGTAGTTG
TAGTGGATGGTGGTACAGTCAGAGCCAACCTCAGGCGGCTCATAGGGCACCACCACACTATGTCGAAAAG
TGTTTCTGTCATCCAAATACTCCACACGCAAATTTCCTTCCACTCGGATAAGATGCTGAGGAGGGGCCAG
ACCATCGCTATCTGAGCAGCGCTCATGGTGGGGGCAGCGCCTCACAACCTCCGTCATGTGCTGTGACTGC
TTGTAGATGGCCATGGCGCGGACGCGGGTGCCGGGCGGGGGTGTGGAATCAACCCACAGCTGCACAGGGC
AGGTCTTGGCCAGTTGGCAAAACATCTTGTTGAGGGCAGGGGAGTACGTGCAAGTCACAGACTTGGCTGT
CCCAGAATGCAAGAAGCCCAGACGGAAACCGTAGCTGCCCTGGTAGGTTTTCTGGGAAGGGACAGAAGAT
GACAGGGGCCAG
