LOCUS       Exported 6649 bp ds-DNA circular SYN 12-MAY-2021
DEFINITION  mammalian expression of human p53 S15A mutant. .
ACCESSION   .
VERSION     .
KEYWORDS    pcDNA3 p53 S15A
SOURCE      synthetic DNA construct
  ORGANISM  synthetic DNA construct
REFERENCE   1 (bases 1 to 6649)
  AUTHORS   Loughery J, Cox M, Smith LM, Meek DW
  TITLE     Critical role for p53-serine 15 phosphorylation in stimulating
            transactivation at p53-responsive promoters.
  JOURNAL   Nucleic Acids Res. 2014 Jul;42(12):7666-80. doi: 10.1093/nar/gku501.
            Epub 2014 Jun 13.
  PUBMED    24928858
REFERENCE   2 (bases 1 to 6649)
  AUTHORS   .
  TITLE     Direct Submission
  JOURNAL   Exported May 12, 2021 from SnapGene Server 1.1.58
            http://www.snapgene.com
FEATURES             Location/Qualifiers
     source          1..6649
                     /organism="synthetic DNA construct"
                     /mol_type="other DNA"
     primer_bind     complement(46..65)
                     /label=pRS-marker
                     /note="pRS vectors, use to sequence yeast selectable
                     marker"
     enhancer        237..616
                     /label=CMV enhancer
                     /note="human cytomegalovirus immediate early enhancer"
     promoter        617..820
                     /label=CMV promoter
                     /note="human cytomegalovirus (CMV) immediate early
                     promoter"
     primer_bind     771..791
                     /label=CMV-F
                     /note="Human CMV immediate early promoter, forward primer"
     primer_bind     865..884
                     /label=T7
                     /note="T7 promoter, forward primer"
     promoter        865..883
                     /label=T7 promoter
                     /note="promoter for bacteriophage T7 RNA polymerase"
     promoter        complement(2204..2222)
                     /label=SP6 promoter
                     /note="promoter for bacteriophage SP6 RNA polymerase"
     primer_bind     complement(2205..2222)
                     /label=SP6
                     /note="SP6 promoter, forward primer"
     primer_bind     complement(2242..2259)
                     /label=BGH-rev
                     /note="Bovine growth hormone terminator, reverse primer.
                     Also called BGH reverse"
     polyA_signal    2248..2472
                     /label=bGH poly(A) signal
                     /note="bovine growth hormone polyadenylation signal"
     rep_origin      2518..2946
                     /direction=RIGHT
                     /label=f1 ori
                     /note="f1 bacteriophage origin of replication; arrow
                     indicates direction of (+) strand synthesis"
     primer_bind     complement(2605..2624)
                     /label=F1ori-R
                     /note="F1 origin, reverse primer"
     primer_bind     2815..2836
                     /label=F1ori-F
                     /note="F1 origin, forward primer"
     primer_bind     complement(2955..2975)
                     /label=pBABE 3'
                     /note="SV40 enhancer, reverse primer for pBABE vectors"
     promoter        2960..3289
                     /label=SV40 promoter
                     /note="SV40 enhancer and early promoter"
     rep_origin      3140..3275
                     /label=SV40 ori
                     /note="SV40 origin of replication"
     primer_bind     3202..3221
                     /label=SV40pro-F
                     /note="SV40 promoter/origin, forward primer"
     CDS             3356..4150
                     /codon_start=1
                     /gene="aph(3')-II (or nptII)"
                     /product="aminoglycoside phosphotransferase from Tn5"
                     /label=NeoR/KanR
                     /note="confers resistance to neomycin, kanamycin, and G418
                     (Geneticin(R))"
                     /translation="MIEQDGLHAGSPAAWVERLFGYDWAQQTIGCSDAAVFRLSAQGRP
                     VLFVKTDLSGALNELQDEAARLSWLATTGVPCAAVLDVVTEAGRDWLLLGEVPGQDLLS
                     SHLAPAEKVSIMADAMRRLHTLDPATCPFDHQAKHRIERARTRMEAGLVDQDDLDEEHQ
                     GLAPAELFARLKARMPDGEDLVVTHGDACLPNIMVENGRFSGFIDCGRLGVADRYQDIA
                     LATRDIAEELGGEWADRFLVLYGIAAPDSQRIAFYRLLDEFF"
     primer_bind     complement(3410..3429)
                     /label=Neo-R
                     /note="Neomycin resistance gene, reverse primer"
     primer_bind     4020..4039
                     /label=Neo-F
                     /note="Neomycin resistance gene, forward primer"
     polyA_signal    4324..4445
                     /label=SV40 poly(A) signal
                     /note="SV40 polyadenylation signal"
     primer_bind     complement(4361..4380)
                     /label=SV40pA-R
                     /note="SV40 polyA, reverse primer"
     primer_bind     4415..4434
                     /label=EBV-rev
                     /note="SV40 polyA terminator, reverse primer"
     primer_bind     complement(4494..4510)
                     /label=M13 rev
                     /note="common sequencing primer, one of multiple similar
                     variants"
     primer_bind     complement(4494..4510)
                     /label=M13 Reverse
                     /note="In lacZ gene. Also called M13-rev"
     primer_bind     complement(4507..4529)
                     /label=M13/pUC Reverse
                     /note="In lacZ gene"
     protein_bind    4518..4534
                     /label=lac operator
                     /bound_moiety="lac repressor encoded by lacI"
                     /note="The lac repressor binds to the lac operator to
                     inhibit transcription in E. coli. This inhibition can be
                     relieved by adding lactose or
                     isopropyl-beta-D-thiogalactopyranoside (IPTG)."
     promoter        complement(4542..4572)
                     /label=lac promoter
                     /note="promoter for the E. coli lac operon"
     protein_bind    4587..4608
                     /label=CAP binding site
                     /bound_moiety="E. coli catabolite activator protein"
                     /note="CAP binding activates transcription in the presence
                     of cAMP."
     primer_bind     complement(4725..4742)
                     /label=L4440
                     /note="L4440 vector, forward primer"
     rep_origin      complement(4896..5484)
                     /direction=LEFT
                     /label=ori
                     /note="high-copy-number ColE1/pMB1/pBR322/pUC origin of
                     replication"
     primer_bind     complement(4976..4995)
                     /label=pBR322ori-F
                     /note="pBR322 origin, forward primer"
     CDS             complement(5655..6515)
                     /codon_start=1
                     /gene="bla"
                     /product="beta-lactamase"
                     /label=AmpR
                     /note="confers resistance to ampicillin, carbenicillin, and
                     related antibiotics"
                     /translation="MSIQHFRVALIPFFAAFCLPVFAHPETLVKVKDAEDQLGARVGYI
                     ELDLNSGKILESFRPEERFPMMSTFKVLLCGAVLSRIDAGQEQLGRRIHYSQNDLVEYS
                     PVTEKHLTDGMTVRELCSAAITMSDNTAANLLLTTIGGPKELTAFLHNMGDHVTRLDRW
                     EPELNEAIPNDERDTTMPVAMATTLRKLLTGELLTLASRQQLIDWMEADKVAGPLLRSA
                     LPAGWFIADKSGAGERGSRGIIAALGPDGKPSRIVVIYTTGSQATMDERNRQIAEIGAS
                     LIKHW"
     primer_bind     6278..6297
                     /label=Amp-R
                     /note="Ampicillin resistance gene, reverse primer"
     promoter        complement(6516..6620)
                     /gene="bla"
                     /label=AmpR promoter
ORIGIN
        1 tcgacggatc gggagatctc ccgatcccct atggtgcact ctcagtacaa tctgctctga
       61 tgccgcatag ttaagccagt atctgctccc tgcttgtgtg ttggaggtcg ctgagtagtg
      121 cgcgagcaaa atttaagcta caacaaggca aggcttgacc gacaattgca tgaagaatct
      181 gcttagggtt aggcgttttg cgctgcttcg cgatgtacgg gccagatata cgcgttgaca
      241 ttgattattg actagttatt aatagtaatc aattacgggg tcattagttc atagcccata
      301 tatggagttc cgcgttacat aacttacggt aaatggcccg cctggctgac cgcccaacga
      361 cccccgccca ttgacgtcaa taatgacgta tgttcccata gtaacgccaa tagggacttt
      421 ccattgacgt caatgggtgg agtatttacg gtaaactgcc cacttggcag tacatcaagt
      481 gtatcatatg ccaagtacgc cccctattga cgtcaatgac ggtaaatggc ccgcctggca
      541 ttatgcccag tacatgacct tatgggactt tcctacttgg cagtacatct acgtattagt
      601 catcgctatt accatggtga tgcggttttg gcagtacatc aatgggcgtg gatagcggtt
      661 tgactcacgg ggatttccaa gtctccaccc cattgacgtc aatgggagtt tgttttggca
      721 ccaaaatcaa cgggactttc caaaatgtcg taacaactcc gccccattga cgcaaatggg
      781 cggtaggcgt gtacggtggg aggtctatat aagcagagct ctctggctaa ctagagaacc
      841 cactgcttac tggcttatcg aaattaatac gactcactat agggagaccc aagcttggta
      901 ccgagctcgg atccactagt aacggccgcc agtgtgctgg aattcggctt atggaggagc
      961 cgcagtcaga tcctagcgtc gagcccccgc tagctcagga aacattttca gacctatgga
     1021 aactacttcc tgaaaacaac gttctgtccc ccttgccgtc ccaagcaatg gatgatttga
     1081 tgctgtcccc ggacgatatt gaacaatggt tcactgaaga cccaggtcca gatgaagctc
     1141 ccagaatgcc agaggctgct ccccccgtgg cccctgcacc agcagctcct acaccggcgg
     1201 cccctgcacc agccccctcc tggcccctgt catcttctgt cccttcccag aaaacctacc
     1261 agggcagcta cggtttccgt ctgggcttct tgcattctgg gacagccaag tctgtgactt
     1321 gcacgtactc ccctgccctc aacaagatgt tttgccaact ggccaagacc tgccctgtgc
     1381 agctgtgggt tgattccaca cccccgcccg gcacccgcgt ccgcgccatg gccatctaca
     1441 agcagtcaca gcacatgacg gaggttgtga ggcgctgccc ccaccatgag cgctgctcag
     1501 atagcgatgg tctggcccct cctcagcatc ttatccgagt ggaaggaaat ttgcgtgtgg
     1561 agtatttgga tgacagaaac acttttcgac atagtgtggt ggtgccctat gagccgcctg
     1621 aggttggctc tgactgtacc accatccact acaactacat gtgtaacagt tcctgcatgg
     1681 gcggcatgaa ccggaggccc atcctcacca tcatcacact ggaagactcc agtggtaatc
     1741 tactgggacg gaacagcttt gaggtgcgtg tttgtgcctg tcctgggaga gaccggcgca
     1801 cagaggaaga gaatctccgc aagaaagggg agcctcacca cgagctgccc ccagggagca
     1861 ctaagcgagc actgcccaac aacaccagct cctctcccca gccaaagaag aaaccactgg
     1921 atggagaata tttcaccctt cagatccgtg ggcgtgagcg cttcgagatg ttccgagagc
     1981 tgaatgaggc cttggaactc aaggatgccc aggctgggaa ggagccaggg gggagcaggg
     2041 ctcactccag ccacctgaag tccaaaaagg gtcagtctac ctcccgccat aaaaaactca
     2101 tgttcaagac agaagggcct gactcagact gatctagaaa gccgaattct gcagatatcc
     2161 atcacactcc cgggcgctcg agcatgcatc tagagggccc tattctatag tgtcacctaa
     2221 atgctagagc tcgctgatca gcctcgactg tgccttctag ttgccagcca tctgttgttt
     2281 gcccctcccc cgtgccttcc ttgaccctgg aaggtgccac tcccactgtc ctttcctaat
     2341 aaaatgagga aattgcatcg cattgtctga gtaggtgtca ttctattctg gggggtgggg
     2401 tggggcagga cagcaagggg gaggattggg aagacaatag caggcatgct ggggatgcgg
     2461 tgggctctat ggcttctgag gcggaaagaa ccagctgggg ctctaggggg tatccccnnn
     2521 nnnnnnnnnn nnnnnnnnnn nnnnnnnnnn nnnnnnnnnn nnnnnnnnnn nnnnnnnnnn
     2581 nnnnnnnnnn nnnnnnnnnn nnnnnnnnnn nnnnnnnnnn nnnnnnnnnn nnnnnnnnnn
     2641 ncnnnnnnnn nnnnnnnnnn nnnnnnnnnn nnnnnnnnnn nnnnnnnnnn nnnnnnnnnn
     2701 nnnnnnnnnn nnnnnnnnnn nnnnnnnnnn nnnannnnnn nnnnnnnnnn nnnnnnnnnn
     2761 nnnnnnnnnn nnnnnnnnnn nnncctttga cgttggagtc cacgttcttt aatagtggac
     2821 tcttgttcca aactggaaca acactcaacc ctatctcggt ctattctttt gatttataag
     2881 ggattttgcc gatttcggcc tattggttaa aaaatgagct gatttaacaa aaatttaacg
     2941 cgaattaatt ctgtggaatg tgtgtcagtt agggtgtgga aagtccccag gctccccagc
     3001 aggcagaagt atgcaaagca tgcatctcaa ttagtcagca accaggtgtg gaaagtcccc
     3061 aggctcccca gcaggcagaa gtatgcaaag catgcatctc aattagtcag caaccatagt
     3121 cccgccccta actccgccca tcccgcccct aactccgccc agttccgccc attctccgcc
     3181 ccatggctga ctaatttttt ttatttatgc agaggccgag gccgcctctg cctctgagct
     3241 attccagaag tagtgaggag gcttttttgg aggcctaggc ttttgcaaaa agctcccggg
     3301 agcttgtata tccattttcg gatctgatca agagacagga tgaggatcgt ttcgcatgat
     3361 tgaacaagat ggattgcacg caggttctcc ggccgcttgg gtggagaggc tattcggcta
     3421 tgactgggca caacagacaa tcggctgctc tgatgccgcc gtgttccggc tgtcagcgca
     3481 ggggcgcccg gttctttttg tcaagaccga cctgtccggt gccctgaatg aactgcagga
     3541 cgaggcagcg cggctatcgt ggctggccac gacgggcgtt ccttgcgcag ctgtgctcga
     3601 cgttgtcact gaagcgggaa gggactggct gctattgggc gaagtgccgg ggcaggatct
     3661 cctgtcatct caccttgctc ctgccgagaa agtatccatc atggctgatg caatgcggcg
     3721 gctgcatacg cttgatccgg ctacctgccc attcgaccac caagcgaaac atcgcatcga
     3781 gcgagcacgt actcggatgg aagccggtct tgtcgatcag gatgatctgg acgaagagca
     3841 tcaggggctc gcgccagccg aactgttcgc caggctcaag gcgcgcatgc ccgacggcga
     3901 ggatctcgtc gtgacccatg gcgatgcctg cttgccgaat atcatggtgg aaaatggccg
     3961 cttttctgga ttcatcgact gtggccggct gggtgtggcg gaccgctatc aggacatagc
     4021 gttggctacc cgtgatattg ctgaagagct tggcggcgaa tgggctgacc gcttcctcgt
     4081 gctttacggt atcgccgctc ccgattcgca gcgcatcgcc ttctatcgcc ttcttgacga
     4141 gttcttctga gcgggactct ggggttcgaa atgaccgacc aagcgacgcc caacctgcca
     4201 tcacgagatt tcgattccac cgccgccttc tatgaaaggt tgggcttcgg aatcgttttc
     4261 cgggacgccg gctggatgat cctccagcgc ggggatctca tgctggagtt cttcgcccac
     4321 cccaacttgt ttattgcagc ttataatggt tacaaataaa gcaatagcat cacaaatttc
     4381 acaaataaag catttttttc actgcattct agttgtggtt tgtccaaact catcaatgta
     4441 tcttatcatg tctgtatacc gtcgacctct agctagagct tggcgtaatc atggtcatag
     4501 ctgtttcctg tgtgaaattg ttatccgctc acaattccac acaacatacg agccggaagc
     4561 ataaagtgta aagcctgggg tgcctaatga gtgagctaac tcacattaat tgcgttgcgc
     4621 tcactgcccg ctttccagtc gggaaacctg tcgtgccagc tgcattaatg aatcggccaa
     4681 cgcgcgggga gaggcggttt gcgtattggg cgctcttccg cttcctcgct cactgactcg
     4741 ctgcgctcgg tcgttcggct gcggcgagcg gtatcagctc actcaaaggc ggtaatacgg
     4801 ttatccacag aatcagggga taacgcagga aagaacatgt gagcaaaagg ccagcaaaag
     4861 gccaggaacc gtaaaaaggc cgcgttgctg gcgtttttcc ataggctccg cccccctgac
     4921 gagcatcaca aaaatcgacg ctcaagtcag aggtggcgaa acccgacagg actataaaga
     4981 taccaggcgt ttccccctgg aagctccctc gtgcgctctc ctgttccgac cctgccgctt
     5041 accggatacc tgtccgcctt tctcccttcg ggaagcgtgg cgctttctca tagctcacgc
     5101 tgtaggtatc tcagttcggt gtaggtcgtt cgctccaagc tgggctgtgt gcacgaaccc
     5161 cccgttcagc ccgaccgctg cgccttatcc ggtaactatc gtcttgagtc caacccggta
     5221 agacacgact tatcgccact ggcagcagcc actggtaaca ggattagcag agcgaggtat
     5281 gtaggcggtg ctacagagtt cttgaagtgg tggcctaact acggctacac tagaagaaca
     5341 gtatttggta tctgcgctct gctgaagcca gttaccttcg gaaaaagagt tggtagctct
     5401 tgatccggca aacaaaccac cgctggtagc ggtggttttt ttgtttgcaa gcagcagatt
     5461 acgcgcagaa aaaaaggatc tcaagaagat cctttgatct tttctacggg gtctgacgct
     5521 cagtggaacg aaaactcacg ttaagggatt ttggtcatga gattatcaaa aaggatcttc
     5581 acctagatcc ttttaaatta aaaatgaagt tttaaatcaa tctaaagtat atatgagtaa
     5641 acttggtctg acagttacca atgcttaatc agtgaggcac ctatctcagc gatctgtcta
     5701 tttcgttcat ccatagttgc ctgactcccc gtcgtgtaga taactacgat acgggagggc
     5761 ttaccatctg gccccagtgc tgcaatgata ccgcgagacc cacgctcacc ggctccagat
     5821 ttatcagcaa taaaccagcc agccggaagg gccgagcgca gaagtggtcc tgcaacttta
     5881 tccgcctcca tccagtctat taattgttgc cgggaagcta gagtaagtag ttcgccagtt
     5941 aatagtttgc gcaacgttgt tgccattgct acaggcatcg tggtgtcacg ctcgtcgttt
     6001 ggtatggctt cattcagctc cggttcccaa cgatcaaggc gagttacatg atcccccatg
     6061 ttgtgcaaaa aagcggttag ctccttcggt cctccgatcg ttgtcagaag taagttggcc
     6121 gcagtgttat cactcatggt tatggcagca ctgcataatt ctcttactgt catgccatcc
     6181 gtaagatgct tttctgtgac tggtgagtac tcaaccaagt cattctgaga atagtgtatg
     6241 cggcgaccga gttgctcttg cccggcgtca atacgggata ataccgcgcc acatagcaga
     6301 actttaaaag tgctcatcat tggaaaacgt tcttcggggc gaaaactctc aaggatctta
     6361 ccgctgttga gatccagttc gatgtaaccc actcgtgcac ccaactgatc ttcagcatct
     6421 tttactttca ccagcgtttc tgggtgagca aaaacaggaa ggcaaaatgc cgcaaaaaag
     6481 ggaataaggg cgacacggaa atgttgaata ctcatactct tcctttttca atattattga
     6541 agcatttatc agggttattg tctcatgagc ggatacatat ttgaatgtat ttagaaaaat
     6601 aaacaaatag gggttccgcg cacatttccc cgaaaagtgc cacctgacg
//
